Addgene plasmid #174193: Numb-mCherry
Purpose: Expresses Numb in mammalian cells
Depositing lab: Cheng-han Yu. Depositing organization: University of Hong Kong. Publication: Integrin-beta3 clusters recruit clathrin-mediated endocytic machinery in the absence of traction force. Yu CH, Rafiq NB, Cao F, Zhou Y, Krishnasamy A, Biswas KH, Ravasio A, Chen Z, Wang YH, Kawauchi K, Jones GE, Sheetz MP. Nat Commun. 2015 Oct 28;6:8672. doi: 10.1038/ncomms9672. PubMed 26507506.
Backbone
  Vector backbone: pClneo
  Vector type: Mammalian Expression
  Selectable markers: Neomycin (select with G418)
Growth in bacteria
  Bacterial resistance: Ampicillin, 100 μg/mL
  Growth temperature: 37°C
  Growth strain: DH5alpha
  Copy number: High Copy
Gene/Insert
  Gene/Insert name: Numb
  Species: M. musculus (mouse)
  Mutation: Contains Numb aa 8-593
  GenBank ID: BC033459
  Entrez Gene: Numb (a.k.a. Nb)
  Tag / fusion protein: mCherry (C terminal on backbone)
Resource information
  A portion of this plasmid was derived from a plasmid made by: Subcloned from Addgene #37012.
Terms and licenses: Academic/Nonprofit Terms; Industry Terms: Not Available to Industry
How to cite: Numb-mCherry was a gift from Cheng-han Yu (Addgene plasmid # 174193 ; http://n2t.net/addgene:174193 ; RRID:Addgene_174193)
