[The description below was written by a language model from this plasmid's Addgene catalogue record and pLannotate feature annotations shown in this document.]
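Description:
Numb-mCherry is a mammalian expression plasmid of about 8 kb built on the pCIneo backbone (recorded as "pClneo") that produces mouse Numb fused at its C terminus to the red fluorescent protein mCherry. It is propagated in E. coli as a high-copy plasmid through a ColE1/pUC-type origin and selected with ampicillin via the β-lactamase gene. An f1 origin is also present, which in principle allows single-stranded DNA production. For selection in mammalian cells, a separate cassette places the neomycin phosphotransferase gene under the SV40 enhancer/early promoter with a synthetic polyadenylation signal, so stable transfectants can be selected with G418.

The expression unit is driven by the human cytomegalovirus immediate-early enhancer and promoter, followed by a chimeric β-globin/immunoglobulin intron that generally improves transcript processing and expression. A T7 promoter sits just upstream of the coding region and a partial T3 promoter lies downstream, typical flanking elements of this backbone's cloning site. The Numb insert covers amino acids 8–593 rather than the full-length protein, and is followed after a short linker by the mCherry coding sequence, with an SV40 polyadenylation signal terminating the transcript. The record notes that the insert was subcloned from another deposited plasmid.

Numb is an adaptor protein that regulates clathrin-mediated receptor endocytosis and also acts in neural progenitor fate decisions. The mCherry fusion allows its localisation and dynamics to be followed by live-cell fluorescence imaging, consistent with the associated study of the recruitment of clathrin endocytic machinery to integrin-β3 clusters.
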