Features (pLannotate 1.2.2; 20 found; start..end, strand, type, name):
    118..495     +  enhancer       CMV enhancer: human cytomegalovirus immediate early enhancer
    496..707     +  promoter       CMV promoter: human cytomegalovirus (CMV) immediate early promoter
    868..1000    +  intron         chimeric intron: chimera between introns from human β-globin and immunoglobulin heavy chain genes
   1045..1063    +  promoter       T7 promoter: promoter for bacteriophage T7 RNA polymerase
   1125..2882    +  CDS            Numb (fragment): NUMB_MOUSE - Experimental evidence at protein level: Swiss-Prot protein existence level 1. Regulates clathrin-mediated receptor endocytosis (By similarity). Plays a role in the process of neurogenesis (PubMed:10841580, PubMed:12410312, PubMed:15273690, PubMed:17174898). Required throughout embryonic neurogenesis to maintain neural progenitor cells, also called radial glial cells (RGCs), by allowing their daughter cells to choose progenitor over neuronal cell fate (PubMed:15273690, PubMed:12410312). Not required for the proliferation of neural progenitor cells before the onset of neurogenesis (
   2892..3599    +  CDS            mCherry: mCherry is a basic (constitutively fluorescent) red fluorescent protein published in 2004, derived from Discosoma sp.. It is reported to be a very rapidly-maturing monomer with low acid sensitivity.
   3619..3636    -  promoter       T3 promoter (fragment): promoter for bacteriophage T3 RNA polymerase
   3654..3775    -  polyA_signal   SV40 poly(A) signal: SV40 polyadenylation signal
   3798..3866    -  CDS            large T antigen (fragment): large T antigen from SV40 (simian virus 40)
   3890..3957    +  CDS            lacZα (fragment): LacZα fragment of β-galactosidase; lacZ fragment
   3961..4389    +  rep_origin     f1 ori (sequence partly withheld): f1 bacteriophage origin of replication; arrow indicates direction of (+) strand synthesis
   4417..4468    -  misc_feature   bom (fragment): basis of mobility region from pBR322
   4533..4890    +  promoter       SV40 promoter: SV40 enhancer and early promoter
   4941..5732    +  CDS            neo: KKA2_KLEPN - Also known as kan, nptII. Experimental evidence at protein level: Swiss-Prot protein existence level 1. Resistance to kanamycin, neomycin, paromomycin, ribostamycin, butirosin and gentamicin B. From Klebsiella pneumoniae.
   5799..5847    +  polyA_signal   poly(A) signal: synthetic polyadenylation signal
   5867..5921    -  misc_feature   bom (fragment): basis of mobility region from pBR322
   6023..6058    -  CDS            rop (fragment): Rop protein, which maintains plasmids at low copy number; rop
   6153..6257    +  promoter       AmpR promoter: bla
   6258..7118    +  CDS            AmpR: β-lactamase; bla; confers resistance to ampicillin, carbenicillin, and related antibiotics
   7289..7877    +  rep_origin     ori: high-copy-number ColE1/pMB1/pBR322/pUC origin of replication
>Addgene plasmid #174193 | Numb-mCherry | addgene full sequence | sequence record 343425 | Addgene NGS Result
TTATTCATTGGTTATATAGCATAAATCAATATTGGCTATTGGCCATTGCATACGTTGTATCTATATCATA
ATATGTACATTTATATTGGCTCATGTCCAATATGACCGCCATGTTGGCATTGATTATTGACTAGTTATTA
ATAGTAATCAATTACGGGGTCATTAGTTCATAGCCCATATATGGAGTTCCGCGTTACATAACTTACGGTA
AATGGCCCGCCTGGCTGACCGCCCAACGACCCCCGCCCATTGACGTCAATAATGACGTATGTTCCCATAG
TAACGCCAATAGGGACTTTCCATTGACGTCAATGGGTGGAGTATTTACGGTAAACTGCCCACTTGGCAGT
ACATCAAGTGTATCATATGCCAAGTCCGCCCCCTATTGACGTCAATGACGGTAAATGGCCCGCCTGGCAT
TATGCCCAGTACATGACCTTACGGGACTTTCCTACTTGGCAGTACATCTACGTATTAGTCATCGCTATTA
CCATGGTGATGCGGTTTTGGCAGTACACCAATGGGCGTGGATAGCGGTTTGACTCACGGGGATTTCCAAG
TCTCCACCCCATTGACGTCAATGGGAGTTTGTTTTGGCACCAAAATCAACGGGACTTTCCAAAATGTCGT
AACAACTGCGATCGCCCGCCCCGTTGACGCAAATGGGCGGTAGGCGTGTACGGTGGGAGGTCTATATAAG
CAGAGCTCGTTTAGTGAACCGTCAGATCACTAGAAGCTTTATTGCGGTAGTTTATCACAGTTAAATTGCT
AACGCAGTCAGTGCTTCTGACACAACAGTCTCGAACTTAAGCTGCAGTGACTCTCTTAAGGTAGCCTTGC
AGAAGTTGGTCGTGAGGCACTGGGCAGGTAAGTATCAAGGTTACAAGACAGGTTTAAGGAGACCAATAGA
AACTGGGCTTGTCGAGACAGAGAAGACTCTTGCGTTTCTGATAGGCACCTATTGGTCTTACTGACATCCA
CTTTGCCTTTCTCTCCACAGGTGTCCACTCCCAGTTCAATTACAGCTCTTAAGGCTAGAGTACTTAATAC
GACTCACTATAGGCTAGGCCCCCAACATGTACCCATACGACGTCCCAGACTACGCTCTCGAGGAATTCAC
GCGTTTCAGGAGAAAGAAAGACGTTTATGTCCCAGAGGCCAGCCGTCCACATCAGTGGCAGACAGATGAA
GAAGGAGTCCGCACTGGAAAGTGTAGCTTCCCAGTTAAGTACCTCGGCCACGTAGAAGTTGATGAGTCAA
GAGGAATGCACATCTGTGAAGATGCCGTAAAGAGATTGAAAGCTACGGGAAAGAAAGCAGTGAAGGCCGT
TCTGTGGGTGTCAGCGGATGGGCTCAGAGTTGTGGACGAGAAAACTAAGGACCTCATAGTTGACCAGACA
ATAGAAAAAGTTTCCTTCTGTGCCCCAGATAGGAACTTTGACAGAGCCTTTTCTTACATATGTCGCGATG
GCACCACTCGGCGATGGATCTGTCATTGTTTCATGGCTGTCAAAGACACGGGGGAAAGACTGAGCCACGC
CGTGGGCTGTGCTTTTGCAGCCTGTTTAGAGCGTAAACAGAAGCGGGAGAAGGAGTGTGGCGTCACTGCT
ACTTTTGATGCCAGTAGAACCACTTTCACAAGAGAAGGATCATTCCGTGTCACAACTGCCACTGAGCAAG
CCGAAAGAGAGGAGATCATGAAACAGTTGCAAGATGCCAAGAAAGCTGAGACAGACAAGACAGCTGTTGG
TCCATCAGTGGCTCCTGGCAACACTGCTCCATCCCCATCCTCTCCCACCTCTCCCACTCCGGATGGCACT
GCATCTTCAGAGATGAACAATCCCCATGCTATCCCACGCCGGCATGCACCAATTGAACAGCTTGCTCGTC
AAGGCTCTTTCCGGGGATTTCCTGCTCTTAGCCAGAAGATGTCACCCTTTAAACGCCAGCTGTCCCTCCG
CATCAATGAGTTGCCTTCCACTATGCAGAGGAAGACTGATTTCCCAATAAAAAACACAGTGCCCGAGGTG
GAAGGAGAGGCCGAGAGCATCAGCTCCTTGTGTTCCCAGATCACCAGTGCCTTCAGCACGCCCTCTGAGG
ACCCCTTCTCCTCCGCCCCAATGACCAAACCAGTGACATTGGTGGCACCACAGTCTCCTGTGTTACAAGG
GACTGAGTGGGGTCAGTCTTCTGGTGCTGCCTCTCCAGGTCTCTTCCAGGCTGGTCACAGACGCACTCCC
TCTGAAGCTGACCGCTGGTTAGAAGAAGTGTCAAAGAGTGTGCGGGCCCAGCAGCCTCAGGTCTCAGCTG
CCCCTCTGCAGCCAGTTCTCCAGCCGCCTCCGCCCGCCGCCATTGCCCCTCCAGCACCTCCTTTCCAAGG
ACATGCCTTCCTCACGTCCCAGCCTGTGCCCGTGGGTGTGGTCCCACCCCTACAACCAGCCTTTGTCCCT
ACCCAGTCCTACCCTGTGGCCAACGGGATGCCCTACCCAGCCTCTAATGTGCCTGTAGTGGGCATCACCC
CATCCCAGATGGTAGCCAATGTGTTTGGCACTGCAGGCCACCCTCAGACCACTCATCCACATCAGTCGCC
AAGCCTGGCCAAGCAGCAGACATTCCCTCAATATGAGACAAGTAGTGCTACCACCAGTCCCTTCTTTAAG
CCTCCTGCTCAGCACCTCAATGGTTCTGCAGCTTTCAATGGTGTAGACAATGGTGGGCTAGCCTCAGGAA
ACAGGCATGCAGAAGTCCCTCCAGGCACCTGCCCAGTGGATCCTTTCGAAGCTCAGTGGGCCGCACTAGA
AAGCAAGTCCAAGCAGCGTACAAATCCTTCTCCTACCAACCCTTTCTCCAGTGACTTACAGAAAACATTT
GAAATAGAACTTCGACCCGGGATGGTGAGCAAGGGCGAGGAGGATAACATGGCCATCATCAAGGAGTTCA
TGCGCTTCAAGGTGCACATGGAGGGCTCCGTGAACGGCCACGAGTTCGAGATCGAGGGCGAGGGCGAGGG
CCGCCCCTACGAGGGCACCCAGACCGCCAAGCTGAAGGTGACCAAGGGTGGCCCCCTGCCCTTCGCCTGG
GACATCCTGTCCCCTCAGTTCATGTACGGCTCCAAGGCCTACGTGAAGCACCCCGCCGACATCCCCGACT
ACTTGAAGCTGTCCTTCCCCGAGGGCTTCAAGTGGGAGCGCGTGATGAACTTCGAGGACGGCGGCGTGGT
GACCGTGACCCAGGACTCCTCCCTGCAGGACGGCGAGTTCATCTACAAGGTGAAGCTGCGCGGCACCAAC
TTCCCCTCCGACGGCCCCGTAATGCAGAAGAAGACCATGGGCTGGGAGGCCTCCTCCGAGCGGATGTACC
CCGAGGACGGCGCCCTGAAGGGCGAGATCAAGCAGAGGCTGAAGCTGAAGGACGGCGGCCACTACGACGC
TGAGGTCAAGACCACCTACAAGGCCAAGAAGCCCGTGCAGCTGCCCGGCGCCTACAACGTCAACATCAAG
TTGGACATCACCTCCCACAACGAGGACTACACCATCGTGGAACAGTACGAACGCGCCGAGGGCCGCCACT
CCACCGGCGGCATGGACGAGCTGTACAAGTAACCCGGGCGGCCGCTTCCCTTTAGTGAGGGTTAATGCTT
CGAGCAGACATGATAAGATACATTGATGAGTTTGGACAAACCACAACTAGAATGCAGTGAAAAAAATGCT
TTATTTGTGAAATTTGTGATGCTATTGCTTTATTTGTAACCATTATAAGCTGCAATAAACAAGTTAACAA
CAACAATTGCATTCATTTTATGTTTCAGGTTCAGGGGGAGATGTGGGAGGTTTTTTAAAGCAAGTAAAAC
CTCTACAAATGTGGTAAAATCCGATAAGGATCGATCCGGGCTGGCGTAATAGCGAAGAGGCCCGCACCGA
TCGCCCTTCCCAACAGTTGCGCAGCCTGAATGGCGAATGG
[124 nt withheld, positions 3961-4084]
C
[91 nt withheld, positions 4086-4176]
A
[49 nt withheld, positions 4178-4226]
CCTTTGACGTTGGAGTCCACGTTCTTT
[37 nt withheld, positions 4254-4290]
ACCCTATCTCGGTCTATTCTTTTGATTTATAAGGGATTTTGCCGATTTCGGCCTATTGGTTAAAAAATGA
GCTGATTTAACAAAAATTTAACGCGAATTTTAACAAAATATTAACGCTTACAATTTCCTGATGCGGTATT
TTCTCCTTACGCATCTGTGCGGTATTTCACACCGCATACGCGGATCTGCGCAGCACCATGGCCTGAAATA
ACCTCTGAAAGAGGAACTTGGTTAGGTACCTTCTGAGGCGGAAAGAACCAGCTGTGGAATGTGTGTCAGT
TAGGGTGTGGAAAGTCCCCAGGCTCCCCAGCAGGCAGAAGTATGCAAAGCATGCATCTCAATTAGTCAGC
AACCAGGTGTGGAAAGTCCCCAGGCTCCCCAGCAGGCAGAAGTATGCAAAGCATGCATCTCAATTAGTCA
GCAACCATAGTCCCGCCCCTAACTCCGCCCATCCCGCCCCTAACTCCGCCCAGTTCCGCCCATTCTCCGC
CCCATGGCTGACTAATTTTTTTTATTTATGCAGAGGCCGAGGCCGCCTCGGCCTCTGAGCTATTCCAGAA
GTAGTGAGGAGGCTTTTTTGGAGGCCTAGGCTTTTGCAAAAAGCTTGATTCTTCTGACACAACAGTCTCG
AACTTAAGGCTAGAGCCACCATGATTGAACAAGATGGATTGCACGCAGGTTCTCCGGCCGCTTGGGTGGA
GAGGCTATTCGGCTATGACTGGGCACAACAGACAATCGGCTGCTCTGATGCCGCCGTGTTCCGGCTGTCA
GCGCAGGGGCGCCCGGTTCTTTTTGTCAAGACCGACCTGTCCGGTGCCCTGAATGAACTGCAGGACGAGG
CAGCGCGGCTATCGTGGCTGGCCACGACGGGCGTTCCTTGCGCAGCTGTGCTCGACGTTGTCACTGAAGC
GGGAAGGGACTGGCTGCTATTGGGCGAAGTGCCGGGGCAGGATCTCCTGTCATCTCACCTTGCTCCTGCC
GAGAAAGTATCCATCATGGCTGATGCAATGCGGCGGCTGCATACGCTTGATCCGGCTACCTGCCCATTCG
ACCACCAAGCGAAACATCGCATCGAGCGAGCACGTACTCGGATGGAAGCCGGTCTTGTCGATCAGGATGA
TCTGGACGAAGAGCATCAGGGGCTCGCGCCAGCCGAACTGTTCGCCAGGCTCAAGGCGCGCATGCCCGAC
GGCGAGGATCTCGTCGTGACCCATGGCGATGCCTGCTTGCCGAATATCATGGTGGAAAATGGCCGCTTTT
CTGGATTCATCGACTGTGGCCGGCTGGGTGTGGCGGACCGCTATCAGGACATAGCGTTGGCTACCCGTGA
TATTGCTGAAGAGCTTGGCGGCGAATGGGCTGACCGCTTCCTCGTGCTTTACGGTATCGCCGCTCCCGAT
TCGCAGCGCATCGCCTTCTATCGCCTTCTTGACGAGTTCTTCTGAGCGGGACTCTGGGGTTCGAAATGAC
CGACCAAGCGACGCCCAACCTGCCATCACGATGGCCGCAATAAAATATCTTTATTTTCATTACATCTGTG
TGTTGGTTTTTTGTGTGAATCGATAGCGATAAGGATCCGCGTATGGTGCACTCTCAGTACAATCTGCTCT
GATGCCGCATAGTTAAGCCAGCCCCGACACCCGCCAACACCCGCTGACGCGCCCTGACGGGCTTGTCTGC
TCCCGGCATCCGCTTACAGACAAGCTGTGACCGTCTCCGGGAGCTGCATGTGTCAGAGGTTTTCACCGTC
ATCACCGAAACGCGCGAGACGAAAGGGCCTCGTGATACGCCTATTTTTATAGGTTAATGTCATGATAATA
ATGGTTTCTTAGACGTCAGGTGGCACTTTTCGGGGAAATGTGCGCGGAACCCCTATTTGTTTATTTTTCT
AAATACATTCAAATATGTATCCGCTCATGAGACAATAACCCTGATAAATGCTTCAATAATATTGAAAAAG
GAAGAGTATGAGTATTCAACATTTCCGTGTCGCCCTTATTCCCTTTTTTGCGGCATTTTGCCTTCCTGTT
TTTGCTCACCCAGAAACGCTGGTGAAAGTAAAAGATGCTGAAGATCAGTTGGGTGCACGAGTGGGTTACA
TCGAACTGGATCTCAACAGCGGTAAGATCCTTGAGAGTTTTCGCCCCGAAGAACGTTTTCCAATGATGAG
CACTTTTAAAGTTCTGCTATGTGGCGCGGTATTATCCCGTATTGACGCCGGGCAAGAGCAACTCGGTCGC
CGCATACACTATTCTCAGAATGACTTGGTTGAGTACTCACCAGTCACAGAAAAGCATCTTACGGATGGCA
TGACAGTAAGAGAATTATGCAGTGCTGCCATAACCATGAGTGATAACACTGCGGCCAACTTACTTCTGAC
AACGATCGGAGGACCGAAGGAGCTAACCGCTTTTTTGCACAACATGGGGGATCATGTAACTCGCCTTGAT
CGTTGGGAACCGGAGCTGAATGAAGCCATACCAAACGACGAGCGTGACACCACGATGCCTGTAGCAATGG
CAACAACGTTGCGCAAACTATTAACTGGCGAACTACTTACTCTAGCTTCCCGGCAACAATTAATAGACTG
GATGGAGGCGGATAAAGTTGCAGGACCACTTCTGCGCTCGGCCCTTCCGGCTGGCTGGTTTATTGCTGAT
AAATCTGGAGCCGGTGAGCGTGGGTCTCGCGGTATCATTGCAGCACTGGGGCCAGATGGTAAGCCCTCCC
GTATCGTAGTTATCTACACGACGGGGAGTCAGGCAACTATGGATGAACGAAATAGACAGATCGCTGAGAT
AGGTGCCTCACTGATTAAGCATTGGTAACTGTCAGACCAAGTTTACTCATATATACTTTAGATTGATTTA
AAACTTCATTTTTAATTTAAAAGGATCTAGGTGAAGATCCTTTTTGATAATCTCATGACCAAAATCCCTT
AACGTGAGTTTTCGTTCCACTGAGCGTCAGACCCCGTAGAAAAGATCAAAGGATCTTCTTGAGATCCTTT
TTTTCTGCGCGTAATCTGCTGCTTGCAAACAAAAAAACCACCGCTACCAGCGGTGGTTTGTTTGCCGGAT
CAAGAGCTACCAACTCTTTTTCCGAAGGTAACTGGCTTCAGCAGAGCGCAGATACCAAATACTGTTCTTC
TAGTGTAGCCGTAGTTAGGCCACCACTTCAAGAACTCTGTAGCACCGCCTACATACCTCGCTCTGCTAAT
CCTGTTACCAGTGGCTGCTGCCAGTGGCGATAAGTCGTGTCTTACCGGGTTGGACTCAAGACGATAGTTA
CCGGATAAGGCGCAGCGGTCGGGCTGAACGGGGGGTTCGTGCACACAGCCCAGCTTGGAGCGAACGACCT
ACACCGAACTGAGATACCTACAGCGTGAGCTATGAGAAAGCGCCACGCTTCCCGAAGGGAGAAAGGCGGA
CAGGTATCCGGTAAGCGGCAGGGTCGGAACAGGAGAGCGCACGAGGGAGCTTCCAGGGGGAAACGCCTGG
TATCTTTATAGTCCTGTCGGGTTTCGCCACCTCTGACTTGAGCGTCGATTTTTGTGATGCTCGTCAGGGG
GGCGGAGCCTATGGAAAAACGCCAGCAACGCGGCCTTTTTACGGTTCCTGGCCTTTTGCTGGCCTTTTGC
TCACATGGCTCGACAGATCTTCAATATTGGCCATTAGCCATA
